>Addgene plasmid #55124 | mCherry-Rab11a-7 | addgene full sequence | sequence record 127231 | Addgene NGS results
CATGCATTAGTTATTAATAGTAATCAATTACGGGGTCATTAGTTCATAGCCCATATATGGAGTTCCGCGT
TACATAACTTACGGTAAATGGCCCGCCTGGCTGACCGCCCAACGACCCCCGCCCATTGACGTCAATAATG
ACGTATGTTCCCATAGTAACGCCAATAGGGACTTTCCATTGACGTCAATGGGTGGAGTATTTACGGTAAA
CTGCCCACTTGGCAGTACATCAAGTGTATCATATGCCAAGTACGCCCCCTATTGACGTCAATGACGGTAA
ATGGCCCGCCTGGCATTATGCCCAGTACATGACCTTATGGGACTTTCCTACTTGGCAGTACATCTACGTA
TTAGTCATCGCTATTACCATGGTGATGCGGTTTTGGCAGTACATCAATGGGCGTGGATAGCGGTTTGACT
CACGGGGATTTCCAAGTCTCCACCCCATTGACGTCAATGGGAGTTTGTTTTGGCACCAAAATCAACGGGA
CTTTCCAAAATGTCGTAACAACTCCGCCCCATTGACGCAAATGGGCGGTAGGCGTGTACGGTGGGAGGTC
TATATAAGCAGAGCTGGTTTAGTGAACCGTCAGATCCGCTAGCGCTACCGGTCGCCACCATGGTGAGCAA
GGGCGAGGAGGATAACATGGCCATCATCAAGGAGTTCATGCGCTTCAAGGTGCACATGGAGGGCTCCGTG
AACGGCCACGAGTTCGAGATCGAGGGCGAGGGCGAGGGCCGCCCCTACGAGGGCACCCAGACCGCCAAGC
TGAAGGTGACCAAGGGTGGCCCCCTGCCCTTCGCCTGGGACATCCTGTCCCCTCAGTTCATGTACGGCTC
CAAGGCCTACGTGAAGCACCCCGCCGACATCCCCGACTACTTGAAGCTGTCCTTCCCCGAGGGCTTCAAG
TGGGAGCGCGTGATGAACTTCGAGGACGGCGGCGTGGTGACCGTGACCCAGGACTCCTCCCTGCAGGACG
GCGAGTTCATCTACAAGGTGAAGCTGCGCGGCACCAACTTCCCCTCCGACGGCCCCGTAATGCAGAAGAA
GACCATGGGCTGGGAGGCCTCCTCCGAGCGGATGTACCCCGAGGACGGCGCCCTGAAGGGCGAGATCAAG
CAGAGGCTGAAGCTGAAGGACGGCGGCCACTACGACGCTGAGGTCAAGACCACCTACAAGGCCAAGAAGC
CCGTGCAGCTGCCCGGCGCCTACAACGTCAACATCAAGTTGGACATCACCTCCCACAACGAGGACTACAC
CATCGTGGAACAGTACGAACGCGCCGAGGGCCGCCACTCCACCGGCGGCATGGACGAGCTGTACAAGTCC
GGACTCAGATCTCGAGCCATGGGCACCCGCGACGACGAGTACGACTACCTCTTTAAAGTTGTCCTTATTG
GAGATTCTGGTGTTGGAAAGAGTAATCTCCTGTCTCGATTTACTCGAAATGAGTTTAATCTGGAAAGCAA
GAGCACCATTGGAGTAGAGTTTGCAACAAGAAGCATCCAGGTTGATGGAAAAACAATAAAGGCACAGATA
TGGGACACAGCAGGGCAAGAGCGATATCGAGCTATAACATCAGCATATTATCGTGGAGCTGTAGGTGCCT
TATTGGTTTATGACATTGCTAAACATCTCACATATGAAAATGTAGAGCGATGGCTGAAAGAACTGAGAGA
TCATGCTGATAGTAACATTGTTATCATGCTTGTGGGCAATAAGAGTGATCTACGTCATCTCAGGGCAGTT
CCTACAGATGAAGCAAGAGCTTTTGCAGAAAAGAATGGTTTGTCATTCATTGAAACTTCGGCCCTAGACT
CTACAAATGTAGAAGCTGCTTTTCAGACAATTTTAACAGAGATTTACCGCATTGTTTCTCAGAAGCAAAT
GTCAGACAGACGCGAAAATGACATGTCTCCAAGCAACAATGTGGTTCCTATTCATGTTCCACCAACCACT
GAAAACAAGCCAAAGGTGCAGTGCTGTCAGAACATCTAAGGATCCACCGGATCTAGATAACTGATCATAA
TCAGCCATACCACATTTGTAGAGGTTTTACTTGCTTTAAAAAACCTCCCACACCTCCCCCTGAACCTGAA
ACATAAAATGAATGCAATTGTTGTTGTTAACTTGTTTATTGCAGCTTATAATGGTTACAAATAAAGCAAT
AGCATCACAAATTTCACAAATAAAGCATTTTTTTCACTGCATTCTAGTTGTGGTTTGTCCAAACTCATCA
ATGTATCTTAACGCGTAAATTGTAAGCGTTAATATTTTGTTAAAATTCGCGTTAAATTTTTGTTAAATCA
GCTCATTTTTTAACCAATAGGCCGAAATCGGCAAAATCCCTTATAAATCAAAAGAATAGACCGAGATAGG
GT
[37 nt withheld, positions 2383-2419]
AAAGAACGTGGACTCCAACGTCAAAGG
[49 nt withheld, positions 2447-2495]
T
[91 nt withheld, positions 2497-2587]
G
[124 nt withheld, positions 2589-2712]
CAGGTGGCACTTTTCGGGGAAATGTGCGCGGAACCCCTATTTGTTTATTTTTCTAAATACATTCAAATAT
GTATCCGCTCATGAGACAATAACCCTGATAAATGCTTCAATAATATTGAAAAAGGAAGAGTCCTGAGGCG
GAAAGAACCAGCTGTGGAATGTGTGTCAGTTAGGGTGTGGAAAGTCCCCAGGCTCCCCAGCAGGCAGAAG
TATGCAAAGCATGCATCTCAATTAGTCAGCAACCAGGTGTGGAAAGTCCCCAGGCTCCCCAGCAGGCAGA
AGTATGCAAAGCATGCATCTCAATTAGTCAGCAACCATAGTCCCGCCCCTAACTCCGCCCATCCCGCCCC
TAACTCCGCCCAGTTCCGCCCATTCTCCGCCCCATGGCTGACTAATTTTTTTTATTTATGCAGAGGCCGA
GGCCGCCTCGGCCTCTGAGCTATTCCAGAAGTAGTGAGGAGGCTTTTTTGGAGGCCTAGGCTTTTGCAAA
GATCGATCAAGAGACAGGATGAGGATCGTTTCGCATGATTGAACAAGATGGATTGCACGCAGGTTCTCCG
GCCGCTTGGGTGGAGAGGCTATTCGGCTATGACTGGGCACAACAGACAATCGGCTGCTCTGATGCCGCCG
TGTTCCGGCTGTCAGCGCAGGGGCGCCCGGTTCTTTTTGTCAAGACCGACCTGTCCGGTGCCCTGAATGA
ACTGCAAGACGAGGCAGCGCGGCTATCGTGGCTGGCCACGACGGGCGTTCCTTGCGCAGCTGTGCTCGAC
GTTGTCACTGAAGCGGGAAGGGACTGGCTGCTATTGGGCGAAGTGCCGGGGCAGGATCTCCTGTCATCTC
ACCTTGCTCCTGCCGAGAAAGTATCCATCATGGCTGATGCAATGCGGCGGCTGCATACGCTTGATCCGGC
TACCTGCCCATTCGACCACCAAGCGAAACATCGCATCGAGCGAGCACGTACTCGGATGGAAGCCGGTCTT
GTCGATCAGGATGATCTGGACGAAGAGCATCAGGGGCTCGCGCCAGCCGAACTGTTCGCCAGGCTCAAGG
CGAGCATGCCCGACGGCGAGGATCTCGTCGTGACCCATGGCGATGCCTGCTTGCCGAATATCATGGTGGA
AAATGGCCGCTTTTCTGGATTCATCGACTGTGGCCGGCTGGGTGTGGCGGACCGCTATCAGGACATAGCG
TTGGCTACCCGTGATATTGCTGAAGAGCTTGGCGGCGAATGGGCTGACCGCTTCCTCGTGCTTTACGGTA
TCGCCGCTCCCGATTCGCAGCGCATCGCCTTCTATCGCCTTCTTGACGAGTTCTTCTGAGCGGGACTCTG
GGGTTCGAAATGACCGACCAAGCGACGCCCAACCTGCCATCACGAGATTTCGATTCCACCGCCGCCTTCT
ATGAAAGGTTGGGCTTCGGAATCGTTTTCCGGGACGCCGGCTGGATGATCCTCCAGCGCGGGGATCTCAT
GCTGGAGTTCTTCGCCCACCCTAGGGGGAGGCTAACTGAAACACGGAAGGAGACAATACCGGAAGGAACC
CGCGCTATGACGGCAATAAAAAGACAGAATAAAACGCACGGTGTTGGGTCGTTTGTTCATAAACGCGGGG
TTCGGTCCCAGGGCTGGCACTCTGTCGATACCCCACCGAGACCCCATTGGGGCCAATACGCCCGCGTTTC
TTCCTTTTCCCCACCCCACCCCCCAAGTTCGGGTGAAGGCCCAGGGCTCGCAGCCAACGTCGGGGCGGCA
GGCCCTGCCATAGCCTCAGGTTACTCATATATACTTTAGATTGATTTAAAACTTCATTTTTAATTTAAAA
GGATCTAGGTGAAGATCCTTTTTGATAATCTCATGACCAAAATCCCTTAACGTGAGTTTTCGTTCCACTG
AGCGTCAGACCCCGTAGAAAAGATCAAAGGATCTTCTTGAGATCCTTTTTTTCTGCGCGTAATCTGCTGC
TTGCAAACAAAAAAACCACCGCTACCAGCGGTGGTTTGTTTGCCGGATCAAGAGCTACCAACTCTTTTTC
CGAAGGTAACTGGCTTCAGCAGAGCGCAGATACCAAATACTGTTCTTCTAGTGTAGCCGTAGTTAGGCCA
CCACTTCAAGAACTCTGTAGCACCGCCTACATACCTCGCTCTGCTAATCCTGTTACCAGTGGCTGCTGCC
AGTGGCGATAAGTCGTGTCTTACCGGGTTGGACTCAAGACGATAGTTACCGGATAAGGCGCAGCGGTCGG
GCTGAACGGGGGGTTCGTGCACACAGCCCAGCTTGGAGCGAACGACCTACACCGAACTGAGATACCTACA
GCGTGAGCTATGAGAAAGCGCCACGCTTCCCGAAGGGAGAAAGGCGGACAGGTATCCGGTAAGCGGCAGG
GTCGGAACAGGAGAGCGCACGAGGGAGCTTCCAGGGGGAAACGCCTGGTATCTTTATAGTCCTGTCGGGT
TTCGCCACCTCTGACTTGAGCGTCGATTTTTGTGATGCTCGTCAGGGGGGCGGAGCCTATGGAAAAACGC
CAGCAACGCGGCCTTTTTACGGTTCCTGGCCTTTTGCTGGCCTTTTGCTCACATGTTCTTTCCTGCGTTA
TCCCCTGATTCTGTGGATAACCGTATTACCGC
Features (pLannotate 1.2.2; 15 found; start..end, strand, type, name):
     68..371     +  enhancer       CMV enhancer: human cytomegalovirus immediate early enhancer
    372..575     +  promoter       CMV promoter: human cytomegalovirus (CMV) immediate early promoter
    620..1327    +  CDS            mCherry: mCherry is a basic (constitutively fluorescent) red fluorescent protein published in 2004, derived from Discosoma sp.. It is reported to be a very rapidly-maturing monomer with low acid sensitivity.
   1328..1347    +  misc_feature   MCS (fragment): multiple cloning site
   1349..1996    +  CDS            RAB11A: RB11A_HUMAN - Also known as RAB11. Experimental evidence at protein level: Swiss-Prot protein existence level 1. The small GTPases Rab are key regulators of intracellular membrane trafficking, from the formation of transport vesicles to their fusion with membranes. Rabs cycle between an inactive GDP-bound form and an active GTP-bound form that is able to recruit to membranes different set of downstream effectors directly responsible for vesicle formation, movement, tethering and fusion. The small Rab GTPase RAB11A regulates endocytic recycling. Acts as a major regulator of membrane delivery du
   2022..2106    +  CDS            large T antigen (fragment): large T antigen from SV40 (simian virus 40)
   2129..2250    +  polyA_signal   SV40 poly(A) signal: SV40 polyadenylation signal
   2284..2712    -  rep_origin     f1 ori (sequence partly withheld): f1 bacteriophage origin of replication; arrow indicates direction of (+) strand synthesis
   2739..2843    +  promoter       AmpR promoter: bla
   2845..3202    +  promoter       SV40 promoter: SV40 enhancer and early promoter
   3237..4031    +  CDS            NeoR/KanR: aminoglycoside phosphotransferase from Tn5; aph(3')-II (or nptII); confers resistance to neomycin, kanamycin, and G418 (Geneticin®)
   4052..4204    +  CDS            ble (fragment): BLE_KLEPN - Experimental evidence at protein level: Swiss-Prot protein existence level 1. Binding protein with a strong affinity to the bleomycin family of antibiotics. Binds to CL990; an antimitotic-antibiotic compound. From Klebsiella pneumoniae.
   4263..4310    +  polyA_signal   HSV TK poly(A) signal: herpes simplex virus thymidine kinase polyadenylation signal (Cole and Stacy, 1985)
   4401..4417    -  polyA_signal   bGH poly(A) signal (fragment): bovine growth hormone polyadenylation signal
   4639..5227    +  rep_origin     ori: high-copy-number ColE1/pMB1/pBR322/pUC origin of replication
