[The description below was written by a language model from this plasmid's Addgene catalogue record and pLannotate feature annotations shown in this document.]
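Description:
mCherry-Rab11a-7 is a mammalian expression plasmid that produces human RAB11A fused to the red fluorescent protein mCherry. It is built on an mCherry C1-style backbone in which the fluorescent protein lies upstream of the cloning site. The sequenced record is about 5.3 kb. It is maintained in E. coli at high copy through a ColE1/pUC-type origin, and it also carries an f1 phage origin. A single NeoR/KanR (Tn5 aminoglycoside phosphotransferase) gene serves both hosts. A bacterial bla-type promoter drives it for kanamycin selection in bacteria, and the SV40 enhancer/early promoter drives it for G418 selection in mammalian cells, with an HSV TK polyadenylation signal terminating the cassette. The short annotated fragments of ble, SV40 large T antigen and bGH poly(A) appear to be partial sequence matches within the backbone rather than functional elements.

The expression cassette uses the human CMV immediate-early enhancer and promoter to drive the mCherry coding sequence. A short remnant of the multiple cloning site acts as a linker, followed by the RAB11A open reading frame and an SV40 polyadenylation signal. mCherry therefore sits at the N terminus of the fusion. This leaves the Rab C terminus free, which for Rab GTPases is generally the region needed for lipid modification and membrane attachment. RAB11A is a small GTPase that regulates endocytic recycling and membrane delivery. The record lists the construct's purpose as a localization marker for this GTPase, with excitation at 587 nm and emission at 610 nm. It is suited to fluorescence imaging of Rab11a-positive compartments in transiently transfected or G418-selected mammalian cells. The cloning method is not recorded.
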