Addgene plasmid #55124: mCherry-Rab11a-7
Purpose: Localization: Ras GTPase, Excitation: 587, Emission: 610
Depositing lab: Michael Davidson. Depositing organization: Florida State University, Tallahassee.
Backbone
  Vector backbone: mCherry
  Backbone size w/o insert (bp): 4750
  Vector type: Mammalian Expression
  Selectable markers: Neomycin (select with G418)
Growth in bacteria
  Bacterial resistance: Kanamycin, 50 μg/mL
  Growth temperature: 37°C
  Growth strain: DH5alpha
  Copy number: High Copy
Gene/Insert
  Gene/Insert name: Rab11a (alt name: NM_004663.3)
  Species: H. sapiens (human)
  Entrez Gene: RAB11A (a.k.a. YL8)
  Promoter: CMV
  Tag / fusion protein: mCherry (N terminal on backbone)
  Cloning method: Unknown
  Sequencing primers: 5′ CMV-F; 3′ SV40pA-R
Terms and licenses: Academic/Nonprofit Terms; Industry Terms: Not Available to Industry
Depositor comments: . Excitation = 587; Emission = 610
How to cite: mCherry-Rab11a-7 was a gift from Michael Davidson (Addgene plasmid # 55124 ; http://n2t.net/addgene:55124 ; RRID:Addgene_55124)
