>Addgene plasmid #55124 | mCherry-Rab11a-7 | depositor partial sequence | sequence record 85491 | insert sequence
GACGTCAGATCCGCTAGCGCTACCGGTCGCCACCATGGTGAGCAAGGGCGAGGAGGATAACATGGCCATC
ATCAAGGAGTTCATGCGCTTCAAGGTGCACATGGAGGGCTCCGTGAACGGCCACGAGTTCGAGATCGAGG
GCGAGGGCGAGGGCCGCCCCTACGAGGGCACCCAGACCGCCAAGCTGAAGGTGACCAAGGGTGGCCCCCT
GCCCTTCGCCTGGGACATCCTGTCCCCTCAGTTCATGTACGGCTCCAAGGCCTACGTGAAGCACCCCGCC
GACATCCCCGACTACTTGAAGCTGTCCTTCCCCGAGGGCTTCAAGTGGGAGCGCGTGATGAACTTCGAGG
ACGGCGGCGTGGTGACCGTGACCCAGGACTCCTCCCTGCAGGACGGCGAGTTCATCTACAAGGTGAAGCT
GCGCGGCACCAACTTCCCCTCCGACGGCCCCGTAATGCAGAAGAAGACCATGGGCTGGGAGGCCTCCTCC
GAGCGGATGTACCCCGAGGACGGCGCCCTGAAGGGCGAGATCAAGCAGAGGCTGAAGCTGAAGGACGGCG
GCCACTACGACGCTGAGGTCAAGACCACCTACAAGGCCAAGAAGCCCGTGCAGCTGCCCGGCGCCTACAA
CGTCAACATCAAGTTGGACATCACCTCCCACAACGAGGACTACACCATCGTGGAACAGTACGAACGCGCC
GAGGGCCGCCACTCCACCGGCGGCATGGACGAGCTGTACAAGTCCGGACTCAGATCTCGAGCCATGGGCA
CCCGCGACGACGAGTACGACTACCTCTTTAAAGTTGTCCTTATTGGAGATTCTGGTGTTGGAAAGAGTAA
TCTCCTGTCTCGATTTACTCGAAATGAGTTTAATCTGGAAAGCAAGAGCACCATTGGAGTAGAGTTTGCA
ACAAGAAGCATCCAGGTTGATGGAAAAACAATAAAGGCACAGATATGGGACACAGCAGGGCAAGAGCGAT
ATCGAGCTATAACATCAGCATATTATCGTGGAGCTGTAGGTGCCTTATTGGTTTATGACATTGCTAAACA
TCTCACATATGAAAATGTAGAGCGATGGCTGAAAGAACTGAGAGATCATGCTGATAGTAACATTGTTATC
ATGCTTGTGGGCAATAAGAGTGATCTACGTCATCTCAGGGCAGTTCCTACAGATGAAGCAAGAGCTTTTG
CAGAAAAGAATGGTTTGTCATTCATTGAAACTTCGGCCCTAGACTCTACAAATGTAGAAGCTGCTTTTCA
GACAATTTTAACAGAGATTTACCGCATTGTTTCTCAGAAGCAAATGTCAGACAGACGCGAAAATGACATG
TCTCCAAGCAACAATGTGGTTCCTATTCATGTTCCACCAACCACTGAAAACAAGCCAAAGGTGCAGTGCT
GTCAGAACATCTAAGGATCCACCGGATCTAGATAACTGATCATAATCAGCCATACCACA
