>Addgene plasmid #55124 | mCherry-Rab11a-7 | addgene partial sequence | sequence record 97805 | mCherry-F 5'-ccccgtaatgcagaagaaga-3'
CCCCGAGGACGGCGCCCTGAAGGGCGAGATCAAGCAGAGGCTGAAGCTGAAGGACGGCGGCCACTACGAC
GCTGAGGTCAAGACCACCTACAAGGCCAAGAAGCCCGTGCAGCTGCCCGGCGCCTACAACGTCAACATCA
AGTTGGACATCACCTCCCACAACGAGGACTACACCATCGTGGAACAGTACGAACGCGCCGAGGGCCGCCA
CTCCACCGGCGGCATGGACGAGCTGTACAAGTCCGGACTCAGATCTCGAGCCATGGGCACCCGCGACGAC
GAGTACGACTACCTCTTTAAAGTTGTCCTTATTGGAGATTCTGGTGTTGGAAAGAGTAATCTCCTGTCTC
GATTTACTCGAAATGAGTTTAATCTGGAAAGCAAGAGCACCATTGGAGTAGAGTTTGCAACAAGAAGCAT
CCAGGTTGATGGAAAAACAATAAAGGCACAGATATGGGACACAGCAGGGCAAGAGCGATATCGAGCTATA
ACATCAGCATATTATCGTGGAGCTGTAGGTGCCTTATTGGTTTATGACATTGCTAAACATCTCACATATG
AAAATGTAGAGCGATGGCTGAAAGAACTGAGAGATCATGCTGATAGTAACATTGTTATCATGCTTGTGGG
CAATAAGAGTGATCTACGTCATCTCAGGGCAGTTCCTACAGATGAAGCAAGAGCTTTTGCAGAAAAGAAT
GGTTTGTCATTCATTGAAACTTCGGCCCTAGACTCTACAAATGTAGAAGCTGCTTTTCAGACAATTTTAA
CAGAGATTTACCGCATTGTTTCTCAGAAGCAAATGTCAGACAGACGCGAA
